Addgene plasmid #199996: pLP-pR-himar-apraR
Purpose: Landing Pad with T7 RNAP circuit variant T15. pC194+Tn903 seed promoter. pR-himar transposase. In dap auxotrophic conjugation donor
Depositing lab: Farren Isaacs. Depositing organization: Yale University. Publication: Cross-kingdom expression of synthetic genetic elements promotes discovery of metabolites in the human microbiome. Patel JR, Oh J, Wang S, Crawford JM, Isaacs FJ. Cell. 2022 Apr 28;185(9):1487-1505.e14. doi: 10.1016/j.cell.2022.03.008. Epub 2022 Apr 1. PubMed 35366417.
Backbone
  Vector backbone: Custom
  Vector type: Bacterial Expression
  Selectable markers: apramycin
Growth in bacteria
  Bacterial resistance: Ampicillin, 100 μg/mL
  Growth temperature: 30°C
  Growth strain: Pir1
  Copy number: Low Copy
Gene/Insert
  Gene/Insert name: Landing Pads
  Species: Synthetic
  Cloning method: Gibson Cloning
Terms and licenses: Academic/Nonprofit Terms; Industry Terms: Not Available to Industry
How to cite: pLP-pR-himar-apraR was a gift from Farren Isaacs (Addgene plasmid # 199996 ; http://n2t.net/addgene:199996 ; RRID:Addgene_199996)
