[The description below was written by a language model from this plasmid's Addgene catalogue record and pLannotate feature annotations shown in this document.]
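Description:
pLP-pR-himar-apraR is a custom, low-copy bacterial "landing pad" delivery plasmid of about 9.9 kb, built to be mobilised by conjugation and to insert a synthetic expression module into recipient bacterial genomes by transposition. It replicates from the R6K γ origin, which depends on the π initiator protein and so confines propagation to pir-expressing hosts such as the Pir1 strain listed. In recipients lacking π it behaves as a suicide vector. An incP oriT allows transfer, and the record notes that the plasmid is held in a dap-auxotrophic conjugation donor, which can be counter-selected after mating. Ampicillin resistance (bla, with its own promoter and an fd terminator) selects the plasmid in E. coli. The apramycin acetyltransferase gene aac(3)IV is the listed selectable marker, presumably for recovering integrants.

The payload is a T7 RNA polymerase circuit, described as variant T15, with a pC194+Tn903 seed promoter that was not picked up in the feature table. Annotated parts include the T7 RNA polymerase coding sequence, tetR, a fragment of the φC31 attP site that could accept later integrase-mediated insertion of cargo, and a T7 promoter upstream of superfolder GFP followed by an Oplophorus-type luciferase coding sequence, giving fluorescent and luminescent readouts of T7-driven expression. The himar transposase named in the title and purpose is said to be driven by the lambda pR promoter. The feature table shows the lambda cI repressor gene, but the transposase itself and the transposon ends are not annotated, so they may lie in the unannotated stretch between cI and the origin. Short CMV intron, MCS and SP6 promoter hits are probably incidental matches. The associated work concerns cross-kingdom expression of synthetic genetic elements for metabolite discovery from the human microbiome.
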