Features (pLannotate 1.2.2; 16 found; start..end, strand, type, name):
    339..1111    +  CDS            ApmR (fragment): aminoglycoside 3-N-acetyltransferase type IV ; aac(3)IV; confers resistance to apramycin (Paget and Davies, 1996)
   1173..1190    +  intron         CMV intron (fragment): modified intron A from human cytomegalovirus (CMV)
   1275..3923    +  CDS            RPOL_BPT7: Experimental evidence at protein level: Swiss-Prot protein existence level 1. Highly processive DNA-dependent RNA polymerase that catalyzes the transcription of class II and class III viral genes. Recognizes a specific promoter sequence and enters first into an 'abortive phase' where very short transcripts are synthesized and released before proceeding to the processive transcription of long RNA chains. Unwinds the double-stranded DNA to expose the coding strand for templating. Participates in the initiation of viral DNA replication presumably by making primers accessible to the DNA polymerase
   3927..3962    -  misc_feature   MCS (fragment): pBluescript multiple cloning site
   4047..4667    +  CDS            tetR: TETR2_ECOLX - Experimental evidence at protein level: Swiss-Prot protein existence level 1. TetR is the repressor of the tetracycline resistance element; its N-terminal region forms a helix-turn-helix structure and binds DNA. Binding of tetracycline to TetR reduces the repressor affinity for the tetracycline resistance gene (tetA) promoter operator sites. From Escherichia coli.
   4718..4755    +  protein_bind   phage φC31 attP (fragment): attachment site of phage φC31 phage φC31 integrase
   4814..4832    +  promoter       T7 promoter: promoter for bacteriophage T7 RNA polymerase
   4860..5573    +  CDS            Superfolder GFP: Superfolder GFP is a basic (constitutively fluorescent) green fluorescent protein published in 2005, derived from Aequorea victoria. It is reported to be a very rapidly-maturing weak dimer.
   5595..6107    +  CDS            LUCI_OPLGR (fragment): Experimental evidence at protein level: Swiss-Prot protein existence level 1. Catalytic subunit of oplophorus-luciferin 2-monooxygenase. Oxidoreductase that converts coelenterazine (the oplophorus luciferin) to coelenteramide under emission of blue light with a maximum at 454 nm. Is also active with bisdeoxycoelenterazine. From Oplophorus gracilirostris (Luminous shrimp).
   6181..6199    -  promoter       SP6 promoter: promoter for bacteriophage SP6 RNA polymerase
   6256..6347    +  promoter       AmpR promoter: bla
   6348..7205    +  CDS            bla: BLAT_ECOLX - Experimental evidence at protein level: Swiss-Prot protein existence level 1. TEM-type are the most prevalent beta-lactamases in enterobacteria; they hydrolyze the beta-lactam bond in susceptible beta-lactam antibiotics, thus conferring resistance to penicillins and cephalosporins. TEM-3 and TEM-4 are capable of hydrolyzing cefotaxime and ceftazidime. TEM-5 is capable of hydrolyzing ceftazidime. TEM-6 is capable of hydrolyzing ceftazidime and aztreonam. TEM-8/CAZ-2, TEM- 16/CAZ-7 and TEM-24/CAZ-6 are markedly active against ceftazidime. IRT- 4 shows resistance to beta-lactamase in
   7212..7251    +  terminator     fd terminator: central terminator from bacteriophage fd (Otsuka and Kunisawa, 1982)
   7398..7506    +  oriT           oriT: incP origin of transfer
   7539..8249    -  CDS            cI: RPC1_LAMBD - Experimental evidence at protein level: Swiss-Prot protein existence level 1. Acts as a transcriptional repressor that allows virus to establish and maintain latency. Prevents both the viral DNA replication and the exit programs. Clamps the two operator OL (operator left made of OL1, OL2 and OL3 sites) and OR (operator right made of OR1, OR2 and OR3 sites) together by binding to them and arranging the intervening DNA in a loop. This step allows repression of lytic pR and pL promoters by binding to OL1, OL2, OR1 and OR2 simultaneously. The binding of cI on OR2 additionally activate
   9517..9905    +  rep_origin     R6K γ ori: γ replication origin from E. coli plasmid R6K; requires the R6K initiator protein pi for replication
>Addgene plasmid #199996 | pLP-pR-himar-apraR | addgene full sequence | sequence record 413697 | Addgene NGS Result
TAACAGGTTGGATGATAAGTCCCCGGTCTAGCACCCATTAGTTCAACAAACGAAAATTGGATAAAGTGGG
ATATTTTTAAAATATATATTTATGTTACAGTAATATTGACTTTTAAAAAAGGATTGATTCTAATGAAGAA
AGCAGACAAGTAAGCCTATTTAAATTTGTGTCTCAAAATCTCTGATGTTACATTGCACAAGATAAAAATA
TATCATCATGAACAATAAAACTGTCTGCTTACATAAACAGTAATTACTTTTGTTAGATATATTTTTTTGT
GTAATTTTGTAATCGTTATGCGGCAGTAAAAGGATCTATTATAAGGAGGCACTCACCATGCAATACGAAT
GGCGAAAAGCCGAGCTCATCGGTCAGCTTCTCAACCTTGGGGTTACCCCCGGCGGTGTGCTGCTGGTCCA
CAGCTCCTTCCGTAGCGTCCGGCCCCTCGAAGATGGGCCACTTGGACTGATCGAGGCCCTGCGTGCTGCG
CTGGGTCCGGGAGGGACGCTCGTCATGCCCTCGTGGTCAGGTCTGGACGACGAGCCGTTCGATCCTGCCA
CGTCGCCCGTTACACCGGACCTTGGAGTTGTCTCTGACACATTCTGGCGCCTGCCAAATGTAAAGCGCAG
CGCCCATCCATTTGCCTTTGCGGCAGCGGGGCCACAGGCAGAGCAGATCATCTCTGATCCATTGCCCCTG
CCACCTCACTCGCCTGCAAGCCCGGTCGCCCGTGTCCATGAACTCGATGGGCAGGTACTTCTCCTCGGCG
TGGGACACGATGCCAACACGACGCTGCATCTTGCCGAGTTGATGGCAAAGGTTCCCTATGGGGTGCCGAG
ACACTGCACCATTCTTCAGGATGGCAAGTTGGTACGCGTCGATTATCTCGAGAATGACCACTGCTGTGAG
CGCTTTGCCTTGGCGGACAGGTGGCTCAAGGAGAAGAGCCTTCAGAAGGAAGGTCCAGTCGGTCATGCCT
TTGCTCGGTTGATCCGCTCCCGCGACATTGTGGCGACAGCCCTGGGTCAACTGGGCCGAGATCCGTTGAT
CTTCCTGCATCCGCCAGAGGCGGGATGCGAAGAATGCGATGCCGCTCGCCAGTCGATTGGCTAATAGGGA
TAATCAGAATTGGTTAATTGGTTGTAACACTGGTCTATCATTGATAGGTATAAATTAATACGACTCACTA
ATACTGAACCTATCAGTGATAGATACCGGTGATACCAGCATCGTCTTGATGCCCTTGGCAGCACCCTGCT
AAGGAGGCAACAAGATGAACACGATTAACATCGCTAAGAACGACTTCTCTGACATCGAACTGGCTGCTAT
CCCGTTCAACACTCTGGCTGACCATTACGGTGAGCGTTTGGCTCGCGAACAGTTGGCCCTTGAGCATGAG
TCTTACGAGATGGGTGAAGCACGCTTCCGCAAGATGTTTGAGCGTCAACTTAAAGCTGGTGAGGTTGCGG
ATAACGCTGCCGCCAAGCCTCTCATCACTACCCTACTCCCTAAGATGATTGCACGCATCAACGACTGGTT
TGAGGAAGTGAAAGCTAAGCGCGGCAAGCGCCCGACAGCCTTCCAGTTCCTGCAAGAAATCAAGCCGGAA
GCCGTAGCGTACATCACCATTAAGACCACTCTGGCTTGCCTAACCAGTGCTGACAATACAACCGTTCAGG
CTGTAGCAAGCGCAATCGGTCGGGCCATTGAGGACGAGGCTCGCTTCGGTCGTATCCGTGACCTTGAAGC
TAAGCACTTCAAGAAAAACGTTGAGGAACAACTCAACAAGCGCGTAGGGCACGTCTACAAGAAAGCATTT
ATGCAAGTTGTCGAGGCTGACATGCTCTCTAAGGGTCTACTCGGTGGCGAGGCGTGGTCTTCGTGGCATA
AGGAAGACTCTATTCATGTAGGAGTACGCTGCATCGAGATGCTCATTGAGTCAACCGGAATGGTTAGCTT
GCACCGCCAAAATGCTGGCGTAGTAGGTCAAGACTCTGAGACTATCGAACTCGCACCTGAATACGCTGAG
GCTATCGCAACCCGTGCAGGTGCGCTGGCTGGCATCTCTCCGATGTTCCAACCTTGCGTAGTTCCTCCTA
AGCCGTGGACTGGCATTACTGGTGGTGGCTATTGGGCTAACGGTCGTCGTCCTCTGGCGCTGGTGCGTAC
TCACAGTAAGAAAGCACTGATGCGCTACGAAGACGTTTACATGCCTGAGGTGTACAAAGCGATTAACATT
GCGCAAAACACCGCATGGAAAATCAACAAGAAAGTCCTAGCGGTCGCCAACGTAATCACCAAGTGGAAGC
ATTGTCCGGTCGAGGACATCCCTGCGATTGAGCGTGAAGAACTCCCGATGAAACCGGAAGACATCGACAT
GAATCCTGAGGCTCTCACCGCGTGGAAACGTGCTGCCGCTGCTGTGTACCGCAAGGACAAGGCTCGCAAG
TCTCGCCGTATCAGCCTTGAGTTCATGCTTGAGCAAGCCAATAAGTTTGCTAACCATAAGGCCATCTGGT
TCCCTTACAACATGGACTGGCGCGGTCGTGTTTACGCTGTGTCAATGTTCAACCCGCAAGGTAACGATAT
GACCAAAGGACTGCTTACGCTGGCGAAAGGTAAACCAATCAGTAAGGAAGGTTACTACTGGCTGAAAATC
CACGGTGCAAACTGTGCGGGTGTCGATAAGGTTCCGTTCCCTGAGCGCATCAAGTTCATTGAGGAAAACC
ACGAGAACATCATGGCTTGCGCTAAGTCTCCACTGGAGAACACTTGGTGGGCTGAGCAAGATTCTCCGTT
CTGCTTCCTTGCGTTCTGCTTTGAGTACGCTGGGGTACAGCACCACGGCCTGAGCTATAACTGCTCCCTT
CCGCTGGCGTTTGACGGGTCTTGCTCTGGCATCCAGCACTTCTCCGCGATGCTCCGAGATGAGGTAGGTG
GTCGCGCGGTTAACTTGCTTCCTAGTGAAACCGTTCAGGACATCTACGGGATTGTTGCTAAGAAAGTCAA
CGAGATTCTACAAGCAGACGCAATCAATGGGACCGATAACGAAGTAGTTACCGTGACCGATGAGAACACT
GGTGAAATCTCTGAGAAAGTCAAGCTGGGCACTAAGGCACTGGCTGGTCAATGGCTGGCTTACGGTGTTA
CTCGCAGTGTGACTAAGCGTTCAGTCATGACGCTGGCTTACGGGTCCAAAGAGTTCGGCTTCCGTCAACA
AGTGCTGGAAGATACCATTCAGCCAGCTATTGATTCCGGCAAGGGTCTGATGTTCACTCAGCCGAATCAG
GCTGCTGGATACATGGCTAAGCTGATTTGGGAATCTGTGAGCGTGACGGTGGTAGCTGCGGTTGAAGCAA
TGAACTGGCTTAAGTCTGCTGCTAAGCTGCTGGCTGCTGAGGTCAAAGATAAGAAGACTGGAGAGATTCT
TCGCAAGCGTTGCGCTGTGCATTGGGTAACTCCTGATGGTTTCCCTGTGTGGCAGGAATACAAGAAGCCT
ATTCAGACGCGCTTGAACCTGATGTTCCTCGGTCAGTTCCGCTTGCAGCCTACCATTAACACCAACAAAG
ATAGCGAGATTGATGCACACAAACAGGAGTCTGGTATCGCTCCTAACTTTGTACACAGCCAAGACGGTAG
CCACCTTCGTAAGACTGTAGTGTGGGCACACGAGAAGTACGGAATCGAATCTTTTGCACTGATTCACGAC
TCCTTCGGTACCATTCCGGCTGACGCTGCGAACCTGTTCAAAGCAGTGCGCGAAACTATGGTTGACACAT
ATGAGTCTTGTGATGTACTGGCTGATTTCTACGACCAGTTCGCTGACCAGTTGCACGAGTCTCAATTGGA
CAAAATGCCAGCACTTCCGGCTAAAGGTAACTTGAACCTCCGTGACATCTTGGAGTCGGACTTCGCGTTC
GCGTAAAAGCTTGATATCGAATTCCTGCAGCCCCGGGGATCCCATGGTACGCGTGCTAGTAATACGACTC
ACTAATACTGAATCCAAACCCTCGTTAGGGGAGCGTCTAATTTTAGGAGATCCAAAATGTCAAGGCTGGA
TAAATCAAAAGTAATCAATAGCGCGCTGGAACTGCTGAACGAGGTCGGCATCGAAGGTCTGACCACCCGC
AAGCTGGCGCAAAAACTGGGCGTCGAACAACCGACGCTGTACTGGCACGTAAAAAATAAGCGTGCGCTGC
TGGACGCACTGGCAATTGAAATGCTGGATCGTCACCACACCCACTTCTGTCCGCTGGAGGGTGAATCATG
GCAAGATTTCCTTCGCAACAACGCGAAGTCATTTCGCTGCGCGCTGCTGAGCCACCGCGATGGAGCAAAA
GTTCATCTGGGCACCCGCCCAACGGAGAAACAATATGAAACGCTGGAAAACCAGCTTGCCTTCCTGTGCC
AGCAGGGTTTCAGCCTTGAGAACGCGCTGTACGCGCTGAGCGCCGTAGGTCACTTCACCCTGGGCTGTGT
TCTGGAAGACCAAGAACATCAAGTAGCAAAAGAAGAGCGAGAAACCCCTACGACCGATTCGATGCCGCCG
CTGCTGCGTCAGGCGATTGAACTGTTCGATCACCAGGGCGCGGAACCGGCATTCCTGTTTGGTCTGGAAC
TTATTATATGCGGCCTAGAAAAACAACTGAAGTGCGAAAGCGGTAGCTAACGCCGAAAACCCCGCTTCGG
CGGGGTTTTGCCGCATAACAGGGTAATCCCCAACTGGGGTAACCTGTGAGTTCTCTCAGTTGGGGAAAAA
AAAACCCCGCCCCTGACAGGGCGGGGTTTTTTTTTTTTCGCCGCGTTGGCTAGTAATACGACTCACTATA
GGGAGACTTAAGTATAAGGAGGAAAAAATATGAGCAAGGGCGAAGAACTGTTTACGGGCGTGGTGCCGAT
TCTGGTGGAACTGGATGGTGATGTCAATGGTCACAAATTCAGCGTGCGCGGCGAAGGTGAAGGCGATGCA
ACCAATGGTAAACTGACGCTGAAGTTTATTTGCACCACGGGTAAACTGCCGGTTCCGTGGCCGACCCTGG
TCACCACGCTGACGTATGGTGTTCAGTGTTTCAGTCGTTACCCGGATCACATGAAACGCCACGACTTTTT
CAAGTCCGCGATGCCGGAAGGTTATGTCCAAGAACGTACCATCTCATTTAAAGATGACGGCACCTACAAA
ACGCGCGCCGAAGTGAAATTCGAAGGTGATACGCTGGTTAACCGTATTGAACTGAAAGGCATCGATTTTA
AGGAAGACGGTAATATTCTGGGCCATAAACTGGAATATAACTTCAATTCGCACAACGTGTACATCACCGC
AGATAAGCAGAAGAACGGTATCAAGGCTAACTTCAAGATCCGCCATAATGTGGAAGATGGCAGCGTTCAA
CTGGCCGACCACTATCAGCAAAACACCCCGATTGGTGATGGCCCGGTCCTGCTGCCGGACAATCATTACC
TGAGCACGCAGTCTGTGCTGAGTAAAGATCCGAACGAAAAGCGTGACCACATGGTCCTGCTGGAATTCGT
GACCGCGGCCGGCATCACGCACGGTATGGACGAACTGTATAAAGGCTCAGATATATCGGGCGGTATGGTT
TTTACTCTGGAAGATTTTGTTGGCGATTGGCGTCAGACCGCGGGTTATAATTTGGATCAAGTCCTGGAAC
AGGGTGGCGTAAGCTCTCTGTTCCAGAACCTGGGTGTGAGCGTGACGCCGATTCAGCGCATCGTTCTGTC
CGGCGAGAACGGTCTGAAAATTGATATTCATGTGATCATCCCGTACGAAGGCCTGAGCGGTGACCAAATG
GGTCAAATCGAGAAAATCTTTAAAGTCGTCTACCCAGTTGACGATCACCACTTCAAGGTTATCTTGCATT
ACGGTACGCTGGTGATTGATGGTGTGACCCCGAATATGATTGACTATTTCGGCCGTCCGTATGAAGGCAT
TGCCGTTTTTGACGGTAAAAAGATCACCGTCACCGGTACCCTGTGGAATGGCAATAAGATTATTGACGAG
CGTCTGATTAACCCGGACGGCAGCCTGCTGTTCCGCGTGACCATCAACGGTGTCACGGGTTGGCGTCTGT
GCGAGCGCATCCTGGCATAACCCCAACTGGGGTAACCTCAGAGTTCTCTCAGTTGGGGAGACCGGGGACT
TATCATCCAACCTGTTACTGTCTATAGTGTCACCTAAATTAATCGATTTAAATTAGTAGCCCGCCTAATG
AGCGGGCTTTTTTTTAATTCCCCTATTTGTTTATTTTTCTAAATACATTCAAATATGTATCCGCTCATGA
GACAATAACCCTGATAAATGCTTCAATAATATTGAAAAAGGAAGAGTATGAGCATTCAGCATTTTCGTGT
GGCGCTGATTCCTTTTTTTGCGGCGTTTTGCCTACCGGTGTTTGCGCATCCGGAAACCCTGGTGAAAGTG
AAAGATGCGGAAGATCAACTGGGTGCGCGCGTGGGCTATATTGAACTGGATCTGAACAGCGGCAAAATTC
TGGAATCTTTTCGTCCGGAAGAACGTTTTCCGATGATGAGCACCTTTAAAGTGCTGCTGTGCGGTGCGGT
TCTGAGCCGTGTGGATGCGGGCCAGGAACAACTGGGCCGTCGTATTCATTATAGCCAGAACGATCTGGTG
GAATATAGCCCGGTGACCGAAAAACATCTGACCAATGGCATGACCGTGCGTGAACTGTGCAGCGCGGCGA
TTACCATGAGCGATAACACCGCGGCGAACCTGCTGCTGACGACCATTGGCGGTCCGAAAGAACTGACCGC
GTTTCTGCATAACATGGGCGATCATGTGACCCGTCTGGATCGTTGGGAACCGGAACTGAACGAAGCGATT
CCGAACGATGAACGTGATACCACCATGCCGGCAGCAATGGCGACCACCCTGCGTAAACTGCTGACGGGTG
AGCTGCTGACCCTGGCAAGTCGCCAGCAACTGATTGATTGGATGGAAGCGGATAAAGTGGCGGGTCCGCT
GCTGCGTAGCGCGCTGCCGGCTGGCTGGTTTATTGCGGATAAAAGCGGTGCGGGCGAACGTGGCAGCCGT
GGCATTATTGCGGCGCTGGGCCCGGATGGTAAACCGAGCCGTATTGTGGTGATTTATACCACCGGCAGCC
AGGCGACGATGGATGAACGTAACCGTCAGATTGCGGAAATTGGCGCGAGCCTGATTAAACATTGGTAAAC
CGATACAATTAAAGGCTCCTTTTGGAGCCTTTTTTTTTGGACGACCCTTGTCCTTTTCCGCTGCATAACC
CTGCTTCGGGGTCATTATAGCGATTTTTTCGGTATATCCATCCTTTTTCGCACGATATACAGGATTTTGC
CAAAGGGTTCGTGTAGACTTTCCTTGGTGTATCCAACGGCGTCAGCCGGGCAGGATAGGTGAAGTAGGCC
CACCCGCGAGCGGGTGTTCCTTCTTCACTGTCCCTTATTCGCACCTGGCGGTGCTCAACGGGAATCCTGC
TCTGTGAGGCTGGCCGTAGGCCGGCATCTTGCCGTAACTGACAAATTAACCGAAGGTTTCTTCCGGCCAC
TGGGATGCAATGACCTTACCAACAACGCTACAGGATTCGTTGCACGGGATCATTGGGTATTGCGGATTCA
GCGGCTGCAGGAAAACTTGGCCAGAGTCGCGGATCAGCTTCTTAAAGGTGAATTCATCACCACCCAGGCG
CGCAATGCAAAAGTCTCCCGGCTCAACCGCCTGCTCAGGATCAACCAGGATCAGCATACCATCCGGAAAT
GACGGCTTGCTGCCCGTCGGGGCCGTCATGCTGTTGCCTTCTACTTCCAGCCAAAACGCGCTATCGCTCG
CTTTTTTGGTAGTCGATACCCAACGCTCAGCGTCACCTTTGGTGAAGGTACGCAGTTCCGGGCTAAACAT
ACCTGCTTGAACGTGGCTGAAGACCGGGTATTCGTATTCAGAGCGCAGAGACGGTTGCATGCTAACCGCT
TCATACATTTCATAGATTTCACGAGCTATAGAAGGAGAGAACTCCTCGACGGAAACTTTCAGAATCTTGG
TCAGCAGTGCGGCGTTGTACGCGTTCAGCGCATTAATACCGTTAAACAGAGCGCCAACGCCGCTCTGACC
CATGCCCATCTTGTCGGCTACGCTTTCCTGAGACAGACCCAGCTCATTCTTTTTCTTCTCATAGATTGCT
TTCAGACGACGTGCGTCCTCTAGCTGCTCTTGTGTAAGCGGCTTTTTCTTCGTTGACATTTTGATCCTCC
TTTATATGGAGGTACTAAATCGGAACGTTAAATCTATCACCGCAAGGGATAAATATCTAACACCGTGCGT
GTTGACTATTTTACCTCTGGCGGTGATAATGGTTGCATCAAATTTGCGCGCCACATTATTATTCATACCT
TTGTGGACCGTATTACAAAGTGACAATATCTTAATTTAAAAAGGAGGCTTAAATAATGGAAAAAAAAGAA
TTTAGGGTACTTATAAAATACTGCTTTCTGAAGGGTAAGAACACCGTCGAAGCAAAGACGTGGCTGGATA
ACGAATTTCCGGACAGCGCCCCGGGTAAATCAACCATTATCGACTGGTACGCCAAGTTTAAGCGTGGTGA
AATGTCGACCGAAGATGGTGAGCGTTCCGGTCGTCCGAAGGAGGTTGTCACCGACGAAAATATAAAAAAA
ATTCACAAAATGATTCTGAACGACCGCAAAATGAAGCTGATCGAAATTGCGGAAGCTCTGAAAATTAGCA
AAGAGCGCGTTGGTCACATCATCCACCAATATCTTGACATGCGTAAACTGTGTGCGAAATGGGTTCCGCG
CGAACTGACCTTTGATCAGAAACAGCGTCGTGTCGACGATTCTAAGCGTTGCCTGCAGCTGCTGACCCGC
AACACGCCGGAGTTCTTCCGCCGCTACGTAACCATGGATGAGACGTGGCTGCACCACTATACCCCGGAGT
CTAACCGTCAGTCAGCAGAATGGACGGCAACTGGCGAACCGAGCCCGAAACGCGGCAAAACCCAAAAGAG
CGCGGGCAAAGTCATGGCGAGCGTATTTTGGGATGCACATGGTATTATCTTCATTGACTACCTGGAAAAG
GGTAAGACCATAAATTCCGATTACTATATGGCGCTGCTGGAACGCCTGAAAGTTGAAATCGCGGCAAAAC
GCCCGCACATGAAAAAGAAGAAGGTACTGTTTCACCAGGACAACGCCCCCTGTCATAAGTCCCTGCGTAC
CATGGCGAAGATTCATGAGCTGGGTTTCGAACTGCTGCCGCACCCGCCGTACAGCCCGGATCTGGCTCCG
TCGGATTTTTTTCTGTTTAGCGACCTGAAGCGTATGCTGGCGGGTAAAAAATTTGGTTGCAACGAAGAAG
TTATCGCTGAAACCGAAGCGTACTTTGAAGCGAAGCCGAAAGAATATTACCAGAACGGCATTAAGAAACT
GGAAGGTCGTTACAATCGCTGTATCGCGCTGGAGGGCAATTACGTAGAGTAACCGGCCGGCGCGCCGATC
TGAAGATCAGCAGTTCAACCTGTTGATAGTACGTACTAAGCTCTCATGTTTCACGTACTAAGCTCTCATG
TTTAACGTACTAAGCTCTCATGTTTAACGAACTAAACCCTCATGGCTAACGTACTAAGCTCTCATGGCTA
ACGTACTAAGCTCTCATGTTTCACGTACTAAGCTCTCATGTTTGAACAATAAAATTAATATAAATCAGCA
ACTTAAATAGCCTCTAAGGTTTTAAGTTTTATAAGAAAAAAAAGAATATATAAGGCTTTTAAAGCCTTTA
AGGTTTAACGGTTGTGGACAACAAGCCAGGGATGTAACGCACTGAGAAGCCCTTAGAGCCTCTCAAAGCA
ATTTTGAGTGACACAGGAACACTTAACGGCTGACATGGGGCGCGCCCAG
